Addgene plasmid #30235: pETCON-E41/design_8
Depositing lab: David Baker. Depositing organization: University of Washington. Publication: Community-Wide Assessment of Protein-Interface Modeling Suggests Improvements to Design Methodology. Fleishman SJ, Whitehead TA, Strauch EM, Corn JE, Qin S, Zhou HX, Mitchell JC, Demerdash ON, Takeda-Shitaka M, Terashi G, Moal IH, Li X, Bates PA, Zacharias M, Park H, Ko JS, Lee H, Seok C, Bourquard T, Bernauer J, Poupon A, Aze J, Soner S, Ovali SK, Ozbek P, Tal NB, Haliloglu T, Hwang H, Vreven T, Pierce BG, Weng Z, Perez-Cano L, Pons C, Fernandez-Recio J, Jiang F, Yang F, Gong X, Cao L, Xu X, Liu B, Wang P, Li C, Wang C, Robert CH, Guharoy M, Liu S, Huang Y, Li L, Guo D, Chen Y, Xiao Y, London N, Itzhaki Z, Schueler-Furman O, Inbar Y, Patapov V, Cohen M, Schreiber G, Tsuchiya Y, Kanamori E, Standley DM, Nakamura H, Kinoshita K, Driggers CM, Hall RG, Morgan JL, Hsu VL, Zhan J, Yang Y, Zhou Y, Kastritis PL, Bonvin AM, Zhang W, Camacho CJ, Kilambi KP, Sircar A, Gray JJ, Ohue M, Uchikoga N, Matsuzaki Y, Ishida T, Akiyama Y, Khashan R, Bush S, Fouches D, Tropsha A, Esquivel-Rodriguez J, Kihara D, Stranges PB, Jacak R, Kuhlman B, Huang SY, Zou X, Wodak SJ, Janin J, Baker D. J Mol Biol. 2011 Sep 29. 10.1016/j.jmb.2011.09.031 PubMed 22001016.
Backbone
  Vector backbone: pETCON
  Backbone size w/o insert (bp): 5400
  Vector type: Yeast Expression
Growth in bacteria
  Bacterial resistance: Ampicillin, 100 μg/mL
  Growth temperature: 37°C
  Growth strain: DH5alpha
  Copy number: High Copy
Gene/Insert
  Gene/Insert name: Mtb ACP2 designed binding protein E41
  Species: Designed Sequence
  Insert size (bp): 438
  Cloning method: Restriction Enzyme; 5′ cloning site NdeI (not destroyed); 3′ cloning site XhoI (not destroyed)
  Sequencing primers: 5′ UP-GS
Terms and licenses: Academic/Nonprofit Terms; Industry Terms: Not Available to Industry
How to cite: pETCON-E41/design_8 was a gift from David Baker (Addgene plasmid # 30235 ; http://n2t.net/addgene:30235 ; RRID:Addgene_30235)
