[The description below was written by a language model from this plasmid's Addgene catalogue record.]
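Description:
pETCON-E41/design_8 is a yeast expression plasmid built on the pETCON backbone (about 5.4 kb without insert). It carries a 438 bp synthetic open reading frame encoding E41, a computationally designed protein intended to bind ACP2 of Mycobacterium tuberculosis. The insert is a designed sequence rather than a natural gene. It was placed in the vector by restriction cloning between NdeI and XhoI sites, both of which remain intact, so the coding segment can be excised or swapped for other designs. In bacteria the plasmid is maintained at high copy and selected with ampicillin.

The record does not state the promoter, any fusion partners or epitope tags, the yeast origin of replication, or the yeast selection marker, and no feature table is provided to confirm them. pETCON is generally known as a yeast surface display vector, in which the cloned protein is expressed as a fusion to a cell wall anchoring protein so that binding to a labelled target can be measured on intact cells. That arrangement would fit this insert but is not documented in the fields given.

The associated publication is a community-wide assessment of protein-interface modelling, aimed at improving design methodology. This suggests that the construct is one of a series of designed binders that were tested experimentally and used as a benchmark for computational methods. Its likely use is therefore expression of the E41 design in yeast to assess binding to its intended mycobacterial target, or as a reference for protein-interface design studies.
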