>Addgene plasmid #30235 | pETCON-E41/design_8 | depositor partial sequence | sequence record 13891 | Author sequence
CATATGATGTTCAACCAAGAATTAGAATTGTCCTTAAACATGGCATTTGCCAGAGCTAGAGAACATAGAC
ACGAGTTTATGACTGTAGAACATTTGTTATTGGCCTTATTGTCCAATCCAAGTGCTAGAGAAGCATTGGA
AGCATCTTCTGTTGATTTGGTAGCTTTAAGACAAGAATTGGAAGCCTTTATTGAACAAACTACACCAGTT
TTACCTGCATCTGAAGAAGAAAGAGACACCCAACCTACTTTATCATTCCAAAAGGTCTTGAGAATGGCTG
CATTGCAAGTTGTATACTCTGGTAGAAACGAAGTTACAGGTGCAAACGTATTGGTCGCCATTTTCTCTGA
ACAAGAATCACAAGCCGCTTACTTATTGAGAAAGCATGAAGTTTCCAGATTAGATGTCGTTAACTTCATA
TCTCATGGTACTCTCGAG
