>Addgene plasmid #30235 | pETCON-E41/design_8 | addgene partial sequence | sequence record 35412 | 30235 with GAL1
TACATTTTCAATTAAGATGCAGTTACTTCGCTGTTTTTCAATATTTTCTGTTATTGCTTCAGTTTTAGCA
CAGGAACTGACAACTATATGCGAGCAAATCCCCTCACCAACTTTAGAATCGACGCCGTACTCTTTGTCAA
CGACTACTATTTTGGCCAACGGGAAGGCAATGCAAGGAGTTTTTGAATATTACAAATCAGTAACGTTTGT
CAGTAATTGCGGTTCTCACCCCTCAACAACTAGCAAAGGCAGCCCCATAAACACACAGTATGTTTTTAAG
GACAATAGCTCGACGATTGAAGGTAGATACCCATACGACGTTCCAGACTACGCTCTGCAGGCTAGTGGTG
GAGGAGGCTCTGGTGGAGGCGGTAGCGGAGGCGGAGGGTCGGCTAGCCATATGTTCAACCAAGAATTAGA
ATTGTCCTTAAACATGGCATTTGCCAGAGCTAGAGAACATAGACACGAGTTTATGACTGTAGAACATTTG
TTATTGGCCTTATTGTCCAATCCAAGTGCTAGAGAAGCATTGGAAGCATCTTCTGTTGATTTGGTAGCTT
TAAGACAAGAATTGGAAGCCTTTATTGAACAAACTACACCAGTTTTACCTGCATCTGAAGAAGAAAGAGA
CACCCAACCTACTTTATCATTCCAAAAGGTCTTGAGAATGGCTGCATTGCAAGTTGTATACTCTGGTAGA
AACGAAGTTACAGGTGCAAACGTATTGGTCGCCATTTTCTCTGAACAAGAATCACAAGCCGCTTACTTAT
TGAGAAAGCATGAAGTTTCCAGATTAGATGTCGTTAACTTCATATCTCATGGTACTCTCGAGGGGGGCGG
ATCCGANCAAAAGCTTATTTC
